Addgene plasmid #119235: FUW-hTie1-ECD-FLAG
Purpose: Plasmid encodes FLAG-tagged extracellular domain of human Tie1 gene cloned in lentiviral vector.
Depositing lab: Kari Alitalo. Depositing organization: University of Helsinki.
Backbone
  Vector backbone: FUW
  Vector type: Lentiviral
Growth in bacteria
  Bacterial resistance: Ampicillin, 100 μg/mL
  Growth temperature: 37°C
  Growth strain: NEB Stable
  Copy number: High Copy
Gene/Insert
  Gene/Insert name: TIE1-ECD-FLAG
  Species: H. sapiens (human)
  Mutation: Contains extracellular domain (ECD) only
  Entrez Gene: TIE1 (a.k.a. JTK14, LMPHM11, TIE)
  Promoter: P hUbC
  Tag / fusion protein: FLAG (C terminal on insert)
  Cloning method: Gibson Cloning
Terms and licenses: Academic/Nonprofit Terms; Industry Terms: Not Available to Industry
How to cite: FUW-hTie1-ECD-FLAG was a gift from Kari Alitalo (Addgene plasmid # 119235 ; http://n2t.net/addgene:119235 ; RRID:Addgene_119235)
