[The description below was written by a language model from this plasmid's Addgene catalogue record and pLannotate feature annotations shown in this document.]
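Description:
FUW-hTie1-ECD-FLAG is a lentiviral transfer plasmid built on the FUW backbone that expresses the extracellular domain of the human receptor tyrosine kinase TIE1 with a C-terminal FLAG tag. The insert was assembled by Gibson cloning and contains only the ectodomain; the transmembrane and kinase portions are absent, consistent with the feature table annotating a partial TIE1 coding sequence of roughly 2.3 kb. The FLAG tag itself is listed in the catalogue entry but was not picked up as a separate feature in the annotation. Expression is driven by the human ubiquitin C promoter, which lies immediately upstream of the insert and spans the numbering origin of the circular sequence. A WPRE follows the insert to enhance transcript stability and expression.

The viral portion has the usual HIV-1-derived layout. A CMV enhancer/promoter is fused to a truncated 5' LTR to drive genomic RNA production in packaging cells, followed by the Ψ packaging signal with a partial gag sequence, the RRE for Rev-dependent nuclear export, and the cPPT/CTS. The UbC–TIE1-ECD–WPRE cassette comes next, then a truncated 3' LTR and a bGH polyadenylation signal. Outside the viral region, the backbone carries an SV40 promoter/EM7-driven bleomycin/Zeocin resistance cassette and an f1 origin. Propagation in E. coli relies on a high-copy pUC-type origin and ampicillin resistance.

The record states no application beyond expression of the tagged ectodomain. Such a construct would typically be used to transduce mammalian cells so that they stably produce the TIE1 ectodomain, which can be detected or purified through FLAG. TIE1 is annotated as a modulator of TEK/TIE2 activity and angiogenesis, so studies of that pathway are a plausible context.
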