Features (pLannotate 1.2.2; 31 found; start..end, strand, type, name):
    433..451     -  misc_feature   MCS (fragment): pUC18/19 multiple cloning site
    457..2733    +  CDS            TIE1 (fragment): TIE1_HUMAN - Also known as TIE. Experimental evidence at protein level: Swiss-Prot protein existence level 1. Transmembrane tyrosine-protein kinase that may modulate TEK/TIE2 activity and contribute to the regulation of angiogenesis. From Homo sapiens (Human).
   2772..2796    +  misc_feature   MCS (fragment): pBluescript multiple cloning site
   2796..3384    +  misc_feature   WPRE: woodchuck hepatitis virus posttranscriptional regulatory element
   3321..3902    +  CDS            nef (fragment): NEF_HV1H2 - Experimental evidence at protein level: Swiss-Prot protein existence level 1. Extracellular Nef protein targets CD4(+) T-lymphocytes for apoptosis by interacting with CXCR4 surface receptors. From Human immunodeficiency virus type 1 group M subtype B (isolate HXB2) (HIV-1).
   3909..4089    +  LTR            5' LTR (truncated): truncated 5' long terminal repeat (LTR) from HIV-1
   4121..4345    +  polyA_signal   bGH poly(A) signal: bovine growth hormone polyadenylation signal
   4349..4370    +  promoter       SV40 promoter (fragment): SV40 enhancer and early promoter
   4391..4819    +  rep_origin     f1 ori (sequence partly withheld): f1 bacteriophage origin of replication; arrow indicates direction of (+) strand synthesis
   4833..5162    +  promoter       SV40 promoter: SV40 enhancer and early promoter
   5210..5257    +  promoter       EM7 promoter: synthetic bacterial promoter&nbsp
   5276..5650    +  CDS            BleoR: antibiotic-binding protein; Sh ble from Streptoalloteichus hindustanus; confers resistance to bleomycin, phleomycin, and Zeocin™
   5660..5785    +  CDS            ble (fragment): BLE_KLEPN - Experimental evidence at protein level: Swiss-Prot protein existence level 1. Binding protein with a strong affinity to the bleomycin family of antibiotics. Binds to CL990; an antimitotic-antibiotic compound. From Klebsiella pneumoniae.
   5780..5901    +  polyA_signal   SV40 poly(A) signal: SV40 polyadenylation signal
   5972..5994    -  protein_bind   lac operator (fragment): The lac repressor binds to the lac operator to inhibit transcription in E. coli. This inhibition can be relieved by adding lactose or isopropyl-β-D-thiogalactopyranoside (IPTG). lac repressor encoded by lacI
   5998..6028    -  promoter       lac promoter: promoter for the E. coli lac operon
   6043..6064    -  protein_bind   CAP binding site: CAP binding activates transcription in the presence of cAMP. E. coli catabolite activator protein
   6077..6169    -  CDS            lacI (fragment): lac repressor; lacI; The lac repressor binds to the lac operator to inhibit transcription in E. coli. This inhibition can be relieved by adding lactose or isopropyl-β-D-thiogalactopyranoside (IPTG).
   6352..6940    -  rep_origin     ori: high-copy-number ColE1/pMB1/pBR322/pUC origin of replication
   7111..7971    -  CDS            AmpR: β-lactamase; bla; confers resistance to ampicillin, carbenicillin, and related antibiotics
   7972..8076    -  promoter       AmpR promoter: bla
   8135..8187    -  misc_feature   bom (fragment): basis of mobility region from pBR322
   8342..8721    +  enhancer       CMV enhancer: human cytomegalovirus immediate early enhancer
   8722..8921    +  promoter       CMV promoter: human cytomegalovirus (CMV) immediate early promoter
   8939..9119    +  LTR            5' LTR (truncated): truncated 5' long terminal repeat (LTR) from HIV-1
   9166..9291    +  misc_feature   HIV-1 Ψ: packaging signal of human immunodeficiency virus type 1
   9275..9638    +  CDS            HIV-1 gag (fragment): gag protein from human immunodeficiency virus 1; gag
   9784..10017   +  misc_feature   RRE: The Rev response element (RRE) of HIV-1 allows for Rev-dependent mRNA export from the nucleus to the cytoplasm.
  10394..10494   +  CDS            Rev (fragment): human immunodeficiency virus 1 (HIV-1) Rev protein; rev; enhances nuclear export of unspliced and incompletely spliced viral mRNAs
  10544..10661   +  misc_feature   cPPT/CTS: central polypurine tract and central termination sequence of HIV-1
  10726..422     +  promoter       UbC promoter (across the origin): human ubiquitin C promoter
>Addgene plasmid #119235 | FUW-hTie1-ECD-FLAG | addgene full sequence | sequence record 231733 | Addgene NGS Result
CCGTTGGGCAGTGCACCCGTACCTTTGGGAGCGCGCGCCCTCGTCGTGTCGTGACGTCACCCGTTCTGTT
GGCTTATAATGCAGGGTGGGGCCACCTGCCGGTAGGTGTGCGGTAGGCTTTTCTCCGTCGCAGGACGCAG
GGTTCGGGCCTAGGGTAGGCTCTCCTGAATCGACAGGCGCCGGACCTCTGGTGAGGGGAGGGATAAGTGA
GGCGTCAGTTTCTTTGGTCGGTTTTATGTACCTATCTTCTTAAGTAGCTGAAGCTCCGGTTTTGAACTAT
GCGCTCGGGGTTGGCGAGTGTGTTTTGTGAAGTTTTTTAGGCACCTTTTGAAATGTAATCATTTGGGTCA
ATATGTAATTTTCAGTGTTAGACTAGTAAATTGTCCGCTAAATTCTGGCCGTTTTTGGCTTTTTTGTTAG
ACGAAGCTTGGGCTGCAGGTCGACTCTAGAGCCACCATGGTCTGGCGGGTGCCCCCTTTCTTGCTCCCCA
TCCTCTTCTTGGCTTCTCATGTGGGCGCGGCGGTGGACCTGACGCTGCTGGCCAACCTGCGGCTCACGGA
CCCCCAGCGCTTCTTCCTGACTTGCGTGTCTGGGGAGGCCGGGGCGGGGAGGGGCTCGGACGCCTGGGGC
CCGCCCCTGCTGCTGGAGAAGGACGACCGTATCGTGCGCACCCCGCCCGGGCCACCCCTGCGCCTGGCGC
GCAACGGTTCGCACCAGGTCACGCTTCGCGGCTTCTCCAAGCCCTCGGACCTCGTGGGCGTCTTCTCCTG
CGTGGGCGGTGCTGGGGCGCGGCGCACGCGCGTCATCTACGTGCACAACAGCCCTGGAGCCCACCTGCTT
CCAGACAAGGTCACACACACTGTGAACAAAGGTGACACCGCTGTACTTTCTGCACGTGTGCACAAGGAGA
AGCAGACAGACGTGATCTGGAAGAGCAACGGATCCTACTTCTACACCCTGGACTGGCATGAAGCCCAGGA
TGGGCGGTTCCTGCTGCAGCTCCCAAATGTGCAGCCACCATCGAGCGGCATCTACAGTGCCACTTACCTG
GAAGCCAGCCCCCTGGGCAGCGCCTTCTTTCGGCTCATCGTGCGGGGTTGTGGGGCTGGGCGCTGGGGGC
CAGGCTGTACCAAGGAGTGCCCAGGTTGCCTACATGGAGGTGTCTGCCACGACCATGACGGCGAATGTGT
ATGCCCCCCTGGCTTCACTGGCACCCGCTGTGAACAGGCCTGCAGAGAGGGCCGTTTTGGGCAGAGCTGC
CAGGAGCAGTGCCCAGGCATATCAGGCTGCCGGGGCCTCACCTTCTGCCTCCCAGACCCCTATGGCTGCT
CTTGTGGATCTGGCTGGAGAGGAAGCCAGTGCCAAGAAGCTTGTGCCCCTGGTCATTTTGGGGCTGATTG
CCGACTCCAGTGCCAGTGTCAGAATGGTGGCACTTGTGACCGGTTCAGTGGTTGTGTCTGCCCCTCTGGG
TGGCATGGAGTGCACTGTGAGAAGTCAGACCGGATCCCCCAGATCCTCAACATGGCCTCAGAACTGGAGT
TCAACTTAGAGACGATGCCCCGGATCAACTGTGCAGCTGCAGGGAACCCCTTCCCCGTGCGGGGCAGCAT
AGAGCTACGCAAGCCAGACGGCACTGTGCTCCTGTCCACCAAGGCCATTGTGGAGCCAGAGAAGACCACA
GCTGAGTTCGAGGTGCCCCGCTTGGTTCTTGCGGACAGTGGGTTCTGGGAGTGCCGTGTGTCCACATCTG
GCGGCCAAGACAGCCGGCGCTTCAAGGTCAATGTGAAAGTGCCCCCCGTGCCCCTGGCTGCACCTCGGCT
CCTGACCAAGCAGAGCCGCCAGCTTGTGGTCTCCCCGCTGGTCTCGTTCTCTGGGGATGGACCCATCTCC
ACTGTCCGCCTGCACTACCGGCCCCAGGACAGTACCATGGACTGGTCGACCATTGTGGTGGACCCCAGTG
AGAACGTGACGTTAATGAACCTGAGGCCAAAGACAGGATACAGTGTTCGTGTGCAGCTGAGCCGGCCAGG
GGAAGGAGGAGAGGGGGCCTGGGGGCCTCCCACCCTCATGACCACAGACTGTCCTGAGCCTTTGTTGCAG
CCGTGGTTGGAGGGCTGGCATGTGGAAGGCACTGACCGGCTGCGAGTGAGCTGGTCCTTGCCCTTGGTGC
CCGGGCCACTGGTGGGCGACGGTTTCCTGCTGCGCCTGTGGGACGGGACACGGGGGCAGGAGCGGCGGGA
GAACGTCTCATCCCCCCAGGCCCGCACTGCCCTCCTGACGGGACTCACGCCTGGCACCCACTACCAGCTG
GATGTGCAGCTCTACCACTGCACCCTCCTGGGCCCGGCCTCGCCCCCTGCACACGTGCTTCTGCCCCCCA
GTGGGCCTCCAGCCCCCCGACACCTCCACGCCCAGGCCCTCTCAGACTCCGAGATCCAGCTGACATGGAA
GCACCCGGAGGCTCTGCCTGGGCCAATATCCAAGTACGTTGTGGAGGTGCAGGTGGCTGGGGGTGCAGGA
GACCCACTGTGGATAGACGTGGACAGGCCTGAGGAGACAAGCACCATCATCCGTGGCCTCAACGCCAGCA
CGCGCTACCTCTTCCGCATGCGGGCCAGCATTCAGGGGCTCGGGGACTGGAGCAACACAGTAGAAGAGTC
CACCCTGGGCAACGGGCTGCAGGCTGAGGGCCCAGTCCAAGAGAGCCGGGCAGCTGAAGAGGGCCTGGAT
CAGGGTGACTACAAAGACGATGACGACAAGTGAGGCGCGCCGAATTCGATATCAAGCTTATCGATAATCA
ACCTCTGGATTACAAAATTTGTGAAAGATTGACTGGTATTCTTAACTATGTTGCTCCTTTTACGCTATGT
GGATACGCTGCTTTAATGCCTTTGTATCATGCTATTGCTTCCCGTATGGCTTTCATTTTCTCCTCCTTGT
ATAAATCCTGGTTGCTGTCTCTTTATGAGGAGTTGTGGCCCGTTGTCAGGCAACGTGGCGTGGTGTGCAC
TGTGTTTGCTGACGCAACCCCCACTGGTTGGGGCATTGCCACCACCTGTCAGCTCCTTTCCGGGACTTTC
GCTTTCCCCCTCCCTATTGCCACGGCGGAACTCATCGCCGCCTGCCTTGCCCGCTGCTGGACAGGGGCTC
GGCTGTTGGGCACTGACAATTCCGTGGTGTTGTCGGGGAAATCATCGTCCTTTCCTTGGCTGCTCGCCTG
TGTTGCCACCTGGATTCTGCGCGGGACGTCCTTCTGCTACGTCCCTTCGGCCCTCAATCCAGCGGACCTT
CCTTCCCGCGGCCTGCTGCCGGCTCTGCGGCCTCTTCCGCGTCTTCGCCTTCGCCCTCAGACGAGTCGGA
TCTCCCTTTGGGCCGCCTCCCCGCATCGATACCGTCGACCTCGAGACCTAGAAAAACATGGAGCAATCAC
AAGTAGCAATACAGCAGCTACCAATGCTGATTGTGCCTGGCTAGAAGCACAAGAGGAGGAGGAGGTGGGT
TTTCCAGTCACACCTCAGGTACCTTTAAGACCAATGACTTACAAGGCAGCTGTAGATCTTAGCCACTTTT
TAAAAGAAAAGGGGGGACTGGAAGGGCTAATTCACTCCCAACGAAGACAAGATATCCTTGATCTGTGGAT
CTACCACACACAAGGCTACTTCCCTGATTGGCAGAACTACACACCAGGGCCAGGGATCAGATATCCACTG
ACCTTTGGATGGTGCTACAAGCTAGTACCAGTTGAGCAAGAGAAGGTAGAAGAAGCCAATGAAGGAGAGA
ACACCCGCTTGTTACACCCTGTGAGCCTGCATGGGATGGATGACCCGGAGAGAGAAGTATTAGAGTGGAG
GTTTGACAGCCGCCTAGCATTTCATCACATGGCCCGAGAGCTGCATCCGGACTGTACTGGGTCTCTCTGG
TTAGACCAGATCTGAGCCTGGGAGCTCTCTGGCTAACTAGGGAACCCACTGCTTAAGCCTCAATAAAGCT
TGCCTTGAGTGCTTCAAGTAGTGTGTGCCCGTCTGTTGTGTGACTCTGGTAACTAGAGATCCCTCAGACC
CTTTTAGTCAGTGTGGAAAATCTCTAGCAGGGCCCGTTTAAACCCGCTGATCAGCCTCGACTGTGCCTTC
TAGTTGCCAGCCATCTGTTGTTTGCCCCTCCCCCGTGCCTTCCTTGACCCTGGAAGGTGCCACTCCCACT
GTCCTTTCCTAATAAAATGAGGAAATTGCATCGCATTGTCTGAGTAGGTGTCATTCTATTCTGGGGGGTG
GGGTGGGGCAGGACAGCAAGGGGGAGGATTGGGAAGACAATAGCAGGCATGCTGGGGATGCGGTGGGCTC
TATGGCTTCTGAGGCGGAAAGAACCAGCTGGGGCTCTAGGGGGTATCCCC
[124 nt withheld, positions 4391-4514]
C
[91 nt withheld, positions 4516-4606]
A
[49 nt withheld, positions 4608-4656]
CCTTTGACGTTGGAGTCCACGTTCTTT
[37 nt withheld, positions 4684-4720]
ACCCTATCTCGGTCTATTCTTTTGATTTATAAGGGATTTTGCCGATTTCGGCCTATTGGTTAAAAAATGA
GCTGATTTAACAAAAATTTAACGCGAATTAATTCTGTGGAATGTGTGTCAGTTAGGGTGTGGAAAGTCCC
CAGGCTCCCCAGCAGGCAGAAGTATGCAAAGCATGCATCTCAATTAGTCAGCAACCAGGTGTGGAAAGTC
CCCAGGCTCCCCAGCAGGCAGAAGTATGCAAAGCATGCATCTCAATTAGTCAGCAACCATAGTCCCGCCC
CTAACTCCGCCCATCCCGCCCCTAACTCCGCCCAGTTCCGCCCATTCTCCGCCCCATGGCTGACTAATTT
TTTTTATTTATGCAGAGGCCGAGGCCGCCTCTGCCTCTGAGCTATTCCAGAAGTAGTGAGGAGGCTTTTT
TGGAGGCCTAGGCTTTTGCAAAAAGCTCCCGGGAGCTTGTATATCCATTTTCGGATCTGATCAGCACGTG
TTGACAATTAATCATCGGCATAGTATATCGGCATAGTATAATACGACAAGGTGAGGAACTAAACCATGGC
CAAGTTGACCAGTGCCGTTCCGGTGCTCACCGCGCGCGACGTCGCCGGAGCGGTCGAGTTCTGGACCGAC
CGGCTCGGGTTCTCCCGGGACTTCGTGGAGGACGACTTCGCCGGTGTGGTCCGGGACGACGTGACCCTGT
TCATCAGCGCGGTCCAGGACCAGGTGGTGCCGGACAACACCCTGGCCTGGGTGTGGGTGCGCGGCCTGGA
CGAGCTGTACGCCGAGTGGTCGGAGGTCGTGTCCACGAACTTCCGGGACGCCTCCGGGCCGGCCATGACC
GAGATCGGCGAGCAGCCGTGGGGGCGGGAGTTCGCCCTGCGCGACCCGGCCGGCAACTGCGTGCACTTCG
TGGCCGAGGAGCAGGACTGACACGTGCTACGAGATTTCGATTCCACCGCCGCCTTCTATGAAAGGTTGGG
CTTCGGAATCGTTTTCCGGGACGCCGGCTGGATGATCCTCCAGCGCGGGGATCTCATGCTGGAGTTCTTC
GCCCACCCCAACTTGTTTATTGCAGCTTATAATGGTTACAAATAAAGCAATAGCATCACAAATTTCACAA
ATAAAGCATTTTTTTCACTGCATTCTAGTTGTGGTTTGTCCAAACTCATCAATGTATCTTATCATGTCTG
TATACCGTCGACCTCTAGCTAGAGCTTGGCGTAATCATGGTCATAGCTGTTTCCTGTGTGAAATTGTTAT
CCGCTCACAATTCCACACAACATACGAGCCGGAAGCATAAAGTGTAAAGCCTGGGGTGCCTAATGAGTGA
GCTAACTCACATTAATTGCGTTGCGCTCACTGCCCGCTTTCCAGTCGGGAAACCTGTCGTGCCAGCTGCA
TTAATGAATCGGCCAACGCGCGGGGAGAGGCGGTTTGCGTATTGGGCGCTCTTCCGCTTCCTCGCTCACT
GACTCGCTGCGCTCGGTCGTTCGGCTGCGGCGAGCGGTATCAGCTCACTCAAAGGCGGTAATACGGTTAT
CCACAGAATCAGGGGATAACGCAGGAAAGAACATGTGAGCAAAAGGCCAGCAAAAGGCCAGGAACCGTAA
AAAGGCCGCGTTGCTGGCGTTTTTCCATAGGCTCCGCCCCCCTGACGAGCATCACAAAAATCGACGCTCA
AGTCAGAGGTGGCGAAACCCGACAGGACTATAAAGATACCAGGCGTTTCCCCCTGGAAGCTCCCTCGTGC
GCTCTCCTGTTCCGACCCTGCCGCTTACCGGATACCTGTCCGCCTTTCTCCCTTCGGGAAGCGTGGCGCT
TTCTCATAGCTCACGCTGTAGGTATCTCAGTTCGGTGTAGGTCGTTCGCTCCAAGCTGGGCTGTGTGCAC
GAACCCCCCGTTCAGCCCGACCGCTGCGCCTTATCCGGTAACTATCGTCTTGAGTCCAACCCGGTAAGAC
ACGACTTATCGCCACTGGCAGCAGCCACTGGTAACAGGATTAGCAGAGCGAGGTATGTAGGCGGTGCTAC
AGAGTTCTTGAAGTGGTGGCCTAACTACGGCTACACTAGAAGAACAGTATTTGGTATCTGCGCTCTGCTG
AAGCCAGTTACCTTCGGAAAAAGAGTTGGTAGCTCTTGATCCGGCAAACAAACCACCGCTGGTAGCGGTG
GTTTTTTTGTTTGCAAGCAGCAGATTACGCGCAGAAAAAAAGGATCTCAAGAAGATCCTTTGATCTTTTC
TACGGGGTCTGACGCTCAGTGGAACGAAAACTCACGTTAAGGGATTTTGGTCATGAGATTATCAAAAAGG
ATCTTCACCTAGATCCTTTTAAATTAAAAATGAAGTTTTAAATCAATCTAAAGTATATATGAGTAAACTT
GGTCTGACAGTTACCAATGCTTAATCAGTGAGGCACCTATCTCAGCGATCTGTCTATTTCGTTCATCCAT
AGTTGCCTGACTCCCCGTCGTGTAGATAACTACGATACGGGAGGGCTTACCATCTGGCCCCAGTGCTGCA
ATGATACCGCGAGACCCACGCTCACCGGCTCCAGATTTATCAGCAATAAACCAGCCAGCCGGAAGGGCCG
AGCGCAGAAGTGGTCCTGCAACTTTATCCGCCTCCATCCAGTCTATTAATTGTTGCCGGGAAGCTAGAGT
AAGTAGTTCGCCAGTTAATAGTTTGCGCAACGTTGTTGCCATTGCTACAGGCATCGTGGTGTCACGCTCG
TCGTTTGGTATGGCTTCATTCAGCTCCGGTTCCCAACGATCAAGGCGAGTTACATGATCCCCCATGTTGT
GCAAAAAAGCGGTTAGCTCCTTCGGTCCTCCGATCGTTGTCAGAAGTAAGTTGGCCGCAGTGTTATCACT
CATGGTTATGGCAGCACTGCATAATTCTCTTACTGTCATGCCATCCGTAAGATGCTTTTCTGTGACTGGT
GAGTACTCAACCAAGTCATTCTGAGAATAGTGTATGCGGCGACCGAGTTGCTCTTGCCCGGCGTCAATAC
GGGATAATACCGCGCCACATAGCAGAACTTTAAAAGTGCTCATCATTGGAAAACGTTCTTCGGGGCGAAA
ACTCTCAAGGATCTTACCGCTGTTGAGATCCAGTTCGATGTAACCCACTCGTGCACCCAACTGATCTTCA
GCATCTTTTACTTTCACCAGCGTTTCTGGGTGAGCAAAAACAGGAAGGCAAAATGCCGCAAAAAAGGGAA
TAAGGGCGACACGGAAATGTTGAATACTCATACTCTTCCTTTTTCAATATTATTGAAGCATTTATCAGGG
TTATTGTCTCATGAGCGGATACATATTTGAATGTATTTAGAAAAATAAACAAATAGGGGTTCCGCGCACA
TTTCCCCGAAAAGTGCCACCTGACGTCGACGGATCGGGAGATCTCCCGATCCCCTATGGTGCACTCTCAG
TACAATCTGCTCTGATGCCGCATAGTTAAGCCAGTATCTGCTCCCTGCTTGTGTGTTGGAGGTCGCTGAG
TAGTGCGCGAGCAAAATTTAAGCTACAACAAGGCAAGGCTTGACCGACAATTGCATGAAGAATCTGCTTA
GGGTTAGGCGTTTTGCGCTGCTTCGCGATGTACGGGCCAGATATACGCGTTGACATTGATTATTGACTAG
TTATTAATAGTAATCAATTACGGGGTCATTAGTTCATAGCCCATATATGGAGTTCCGCGTTACATAACTT
ACGGTAAATGGCCCGCCTGGCTGACCGCCCAACGACCCCCGCCCATTGACGTCAATAATGACGTATGTTC
CCATAGTAACGCCAATAGGGACTTTCCATTGACGTCAATGGGTGGAGTATTTACGGTAAACTGCCCACTT
GGCAGTACATCAAGTGTATCATATGCCAAGTACGCCCCCTATTGACGTCAATGACGGTAAATGGCCCGCC
TGGCATTATGCCCAGTACATGACCTTATGGGACTTTCCTACTTGGCAGTACATCTACGTATTAGTCATCG
CTATTACCATGGTGATGCGGTTTTGGCAGTACATCAATGGGCGTGGATAGCGGTTTGACTCACGGGGATT
TCCAAGTCTCCACCCCATTGACGTCAATGGGAGTTTGTTTTGGCACCAAAATCAACGGGACTTTCCAAAA
TGTCGTAACAACTCCGCCCCATTGACGCAAATGGGCGGTAGGCGTGTACGGTGGGAGGTCTATATAAGCA
GCGCGTTTTGCCTGTACTGGGTCTCTCTGGTTAGACCAGATCTGAGCCTGGGAGCTCTCTGGCTAACTAG
GGAACCCACTGCTTAAGCCTCAATAAAGCTTGCCTTGAGTGCTTCAAGTAGTGTGTGCCCGTCTGTTGTG
TGACTCTGGTAACTAGAGATCCCTCAGACCCTTTTAGTCAGTGTGGAAAATCTCTAGCAGTGGCGCCCGA
ACAGGGACTTGAAAGCGAAAGGGAAACCAGAGGAGCTCTCTCGACGCAGGACTCGGCTTGCTGAAGCGCG
CACGGCAAGAGGCGAGGGGCGGCGACTGGTGAGTACGCCAAAAATTTTGACTAGCGGAGGCTAGAAGGAG
AGAGATGGGTGCGAGAGCGTCAGTATTAAGCGGGGGAGAATTAGATCGCGATGGGAAAAAATTCGGTTAA
GGCCAGGGGGAAAGAAAAAATATAAATTAAAACATATAGTATGGGCAAGCAGGGAGCTAGAACGATTCGC
AGTTAATCCTGGCCTGTTAGAAACATCAGAAGGCTGTAGACAAATACTGGGACAGCTACAACCATCCCTT
CAGACAGGATCAGAAGAACTTAGATCATTATATAATACAGTAGCAACCCTCTATTGTGTGCATCAAAGGA
TAGAGATAAAAGACACCAAGGAAGCTTTAGACAAGATAGAGGAAGAGCAAAACAAAAGTAAGACCACCGC
ACAGCAAGCGGCCGCTGATCTTCAGACCTGGAGGAGGAGATATGAGGGACAATTGGAGAAGTGAATTATA
TAAATATAAAGTAGTAAAAATTGAACCATTAGGAGTAGCACCCACCAAGGCAAAGAGAAGAGTGGTGCAG
AGAGAAAAAAGAGCAGTGGGAATAGGAGCTTTGTTCCTTGGGTTCTTGGGAGCAGCAGGAAGCACTATGG
GCGCAGCGTCAATGACGCTGACGGTACAGGCCAGACAATTATTGTCTGGTATAGTGCAGCAGCAGAACAA
TTTGCTGAGGGCTATTGAGGCGCAACAGCATCTGTTGCAACTCACAGTCTGGGGCATCAAGCAGCTCCAG
GCAAGAATCCTGGCTGTGGAAAGATACCTAAAGGATCAACAGCTCCTGGGGATTTGGGGTTGCTCTGGAA
AACTCATTTGCACCACTGCTGTGCCTTGGAATGCTAGTTGGAGTAATAAATCTCTGGAACAGATTTGGAA
TCACACGACCTGGATGGAGTGGGACAGAGAAATTAACAATTACACAAGCTTAATACACTCCTTAATTGAA
GAATCGCAAAACCAGCAAGAAAAGAATGAACAAGAATTATTGGAATTAGATAAATGGGCAAGTTTGTGGA
ATTGGTTTAACATAACAAATTGGCTGTGGTATATAAAATTATTCATAATGATAGTAGGAGGCTTGGTAGG
TTTAAGAATAGTTTTTGCTGTACTTTCTATAGTGAATAGAGTTAGGCAGGGATATTCACCATTATCGTTT
CAGACCCACCTCCCAACCCCGAGGGGACCCGACAGGCCCGAAGGAATAGAAGAAGAAGGTGGAGAGAGAG
ACAGAGACAGATCCATTCGATTAGTGAACGGATCGGCACTGCGTGCGCCAATTCTGCAGACAAATGGCAG
TATTCATCCACAATTTTAAAAGAAAAGGGGGGATTGGGGGGTACAGTGCAGGGGAAAGAATAGTAGACAT
AATAGCAACAGACATACAAACTAAAGAATTACAAAAACAAATTACAAAAATTCAAAATTTTCGGGTTTAT
TACAGGGACAGCAGAGATCCAGTTTGGTTAATTAACCCGTGTCGGCTCCAGATCTGGCCTCCGCGCCGGG
TTTTGGCGCCTCCCGCGGGCGCCCCCCTCCTCACGGCGAGCGCTGCCACGTCAGACGAAGGGCGCAGCGA
GCGTCCTGATCCTTCCGCCCGGACGCTCAGGACAGCGGCCCGCTGCTCATAAGACTCGGCCTTAGAACCC
CAGTATCAGCAGAAGGACATTTTAGGACGGGACTTGGGTGACTCTAGGGCACTGGTTTTCTTTCCAGAGA
GCGGAACAGGCGAGGAAAAGTAGTCCCTTCTCGGCGATTCTGCGGAGGGATCTCCGTGGGGCGGTGAACG
CCGATGATTATATAAGGACGCGCCGGGTGTGGCACAGCTAGTTCCGTCGCAGCCGGGATTTGGGTCGCGG
TTCTTGTTTGTGGATCGCTGTGATCGTCACTTGGTGAGTAGCGGGCTGCTGGGCTGGCCGGGGCTTTCGT
GGCCGCCGGGCCGCTCGGTGGGACGGAAGCGTGTGGAGAGACCGCCAAGGGCTGTAGTCTGGGTCCGCGA
GCAAGGTTGCCCTGAACTGGGGGTTGGGGGGAGCGCAGCAAAATGGCGGCTGTTCCCGAGTCTTGAATGG
AAGACGCTTGTGAGGCGGGCTGTGAGGTCGTTGAAACAAGGTGGGGGGCATGGTGGGCGGCAAGAACCCA
AGGTCTTGAGGCCTTCGCTAATGCGGGAAAGCTCTTATTCGGGTGAGATGGGCTGGGGCACCATCTGGGG
ACCCTGACGTGAAGTTTGTCACTGACTGGAGAACTCGGTTTGTCGTCTGTTGCGGGGGCGGCAGTTATGG
CGGTG
